Addgene plasmid #156433: pEN487 - Sororin-AID[71-114]-eGFP-FRT-Blast-FRT targeting conuct
Purpose: Targeting vector to introduce an AID-eGFP cassette at the mouse Cdca5 (SORORIN) locus using BLASTICIDIN selection. Auxin-inducible degron system. Designed to be used with sgRNA GGGATGCCCGTCATTAAGTG
Depositing lab: Elphege Nora. Depositing organization: University of California, San Francisco (UCSF). Publication: Molecular basis of CTCF binding polarity in genome folding. Nora EP, Caccianini L, Fudenberg G, So K, Kameswaran V, Nagle A, Uebersohn A, Hajj B, Saux AL, Coulon A, Mirny LA, Pollard KS, Dahan M, Bruneau BG. Nat Commun. 2020 Nov 5;11(1):5612. doi: 10.1038/s41467-020-19283-x. PubMed 33154377.
Backbone
  Vector backbone: pEN487 - Sororin-AID[71-114]-eGFP-FRT-Blast-FRT targeting conuct.
  Vector type: Mammalian Expression, Mouse Targeting
Growth in bacteria
  Bacterial resistance: Ampicillin, 100 μg/mL
  Growth temperature: 37°C
  Growth strain: DH5alpha
  Copy number: High Copy
Gene/Insert
  Gene/Insert name: SORORIN, AID (alt name: CDC5A)
  Species: M. musculus (mouse)
  Mutation: none
  Entrez Gene: Cdca5 (a.k.a. 2610036L13Rik, AL024086, AW536684, C85404)
  Cloning method: Gibson Cloning
Terms and licenses: Academic/Nonprofit Terms; Industry Terms: Not Available to Industry
How to cite: pEN487 - Sororin-AID[71-114]-eGFP-FRT-Blast-FRT targeting conuct was a gift from Elphege Nora (Addgene plasmid # 156433 ; http://n2t.net/addgene:156433 ; RRID:Addgene_156433)
