[The description below was written by a language model from this plasmid's Addgene catalogue record and pLannotate feature annotations shown in this document.]
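Description:
pEN487 (Sororin-AID[71-114]-eGFP-FRT-Blast-FRT) is a 6,980 bp homology-directed repair donor for knocking an auxin-inducible degron and fluorescent tag into the mouse Cdca5 locus, which encodes the cohesin regulator SORORIN. The backbone features (f1 ori, lacZα fragment, T7 and T3 promoters, MCS remnants and lac regulatory elements) indicate a pBluescript-type cloning vector. It is propagated in E. coli at high copy from a ColE1/pUC origin under ampicillin selection. The insert was assembled by Gibson cloning.

The payload begins with a segment annotated as Cdca5 coding sequence, which presumably serves as the 5′ homology arm. It is followed on the same strand, a short distance downstream, by the minimal AID degron (residues 71-114 of Arabidopsis IAA17) and EGFP, a layout consistent with a C-terminal SORORIN-AID-eGFP fusion expressed from the endogenous promoter after integration. Downstream sits a selection cassette flanked by two minimal FRT sites. In it, a mouse PGK promoter paired with the bacterial EM7 promoter drives the blasticidin S deaminase gene, terminated by a bGH polyadenylation signal. Blasticidin selects targeted mammalian cells, and FLP recombinase can later excise the marker. The roughly 900 bp unannotated stretch after the second FRT site most likely corresponds to the 3′ homology arm, although the feature table does not label it.

The donor is designed to be used with a specified sgRNA that cuts the locus. In cells expressing the TIR1 auxin receptor, adding auxin triggers rapid degradation of the tagged protein, so SORORIN can be depleted acutely while EGFP reports its abundance and localisation. The associated publication concerns CTCF and genome folding.
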