Features (pLannotate 1.2.2; 23 found; start..end, strand, type, name):
     30..458     -  rep_origin     f1 ori (sequence partly withheld): f1 bacteriophage origin of replication; arrow indicates direction of (+) strand synthesis
    463..620     -  CDS            lacZα (fragment): LacZα fragment of β-galactosidase; lacZ fragment
    623..641     +  promoter       T7 promoter: promoter for bacteriophage T7 RNA polymerase
    650..676     -  misc_feature   MCS (fragment): pBluescript multiple cloning site
    807..1484    +  CDS            Cdca5 (fragment): CDCA5_MOUSE - Experimental evidence at protein level: Swiss-Prot protein existence level 1. Regulator of sister chromatid cohesion in mitosis stabilizing cohesin complex association with chromatin. May antagonize the action of WAPL which stimulates cohesin dissociation from chromatin. Cohesion ensures that chromosome partitioning is accurate in both meiotic and mitotic cells and plays an important role in DNA repair. Required for efficient DNA double-stranded break repair. From Mus musculus (Mouse).
   1514..1646    +  CDS            mini-AID (fragment): minimal degron from the auxin-responsive IAA17 protein of Arabidopsis thaliana (Kubota et al., 2013) acts as an auxin-inducible degron (AID) in the presence of TIR1
   1656..2372    +  CDS            EGFP: the original enhanced GFP (Yang et al., 1996) mammalian codon-optimized
   2386..2419    +  protein_bind   FRT (minimal): supports FLP-mediated excision but not integration (Turan and Bode, 2011) FLP recombinase from the Saccharomyces cerevisiae 2μ plasmid
   2483..2982    +  promoter       PGK promoter: mouse phosphoglycerate kinase 1 promoter
   2994..3041    +  promoter       EM7 promoter: synthetic bacterial promoter&nbsp
   3072..3470    +  CDS            BSD: blasticidin S deaminase; Aspergillus terreus BSD; confers resistance to blasticidin
   3512..3736    +  polyA_signal   bGH poly(A) signal: bovine growth hormone polyadenylation signal
   3740..3761    +  promoter       SV40 promoter (fragment): SV40 enhancer and early promoter
   3791..3824    +  protein_bind   FRT (minimal): supports FLP-mediated excision but not integration (Turan and Bode, 2011) FLP recombinase from the Saccharomyces cerevisiae 2μ plasmid
   4737..4779    -  misc_feature   MCS (fragment): pBluescript multiple cloning site
   4792..4810    -  promoter       T3 promoter: promoter for bacteriophage T3 RNA polymerase
   4855..4871    -  protein_bind   lac operator: The lac repressor binds to the lac operator to inhibit transcription in E. coli. This inhibition can be relieved by adding lactose or isopropyl-β-D-thiogalactopyranoside (IPTG). lac repressor encoded by lacI
   4879..4909    -  promoter       lac promoter: promoter for the E. coli lac operon
   4924..4945    -  protein_bind   CAP binding site: CAP binding activates transcription in the presence of cAMP. E. coli catabolite activator protein
   4958..5050    -  CDS            lacI (fragment): lac repressor; lacI; The lac repressor binds to the lac operator to inhibit transcription in E. coli. This inhibition can be relieved by adding lactose or isopropyl-β-D-thiogalactopyranoside (IPTG).
   5233..5821    -  rep_origin     ori: high-copy-number ColE1/pMB1/pBR322/pUC origin of replication
   5992..6852    -  CDS            AmpR: β-lactamase; bla; confers resistance to ampicillin, carbenicillin, and related antibiotics
   6853..6957    -  promoter       AmpR promoter: bla
>Addgene plasmid #156433 | pEN487 - Sororin-AID[71-114]-eGFP-FRT-Blast-FRT targeting conuct | addgene full sequence | sequence record 310157 | Addgene NGS Result
CTAAATTGTAAGCGTTAATATTTTGTTAAAATTCGCGTTAAATTTTTGTTAAATCAGCTCATTTTTTAAC
CAATAGGCCGAAATCGGCAAAATCCCTTATAAATCAAAAGAATAGACCGAGATAGGGT
[37 nt withheld, positions 129-165]
AAAGAACGTGGACTCCAACGTCAAAGG
[49 nt withheld, positions 193-241]
T
[91 nt withheld, positions 243-333]
G
[124 nt withheld, positions 335-458]
CCCATTCGCCATTCAGGCTGCGCAACTGTTGGGAAGGGCGATCGGTGCGGGCCTCTTCGCTATTACGCCA
GCTGGCGAAAGGGGGATGTGCTGCAAGGCGATTAAGTTGGGTAACGCCAGGGTTTTCCCAGTCACGACGT
TGTAAAACGACGGCCAGTGAATTGTAATACGACTCACTATAGGGCGAATTGGGTACCGGGCCCCCCCTCG
AGGTCGACACTTGGACAAGGTCCTGCACTCCAGCCCTACAACATGAAGTACAAAGCAACAGTAGAAACTC
CGTGTGTCCTGTAGGCAGTCTTTCCATCCTGAACCCCTCGCTCACGAGACTTCTCTCCTGTCCTGATACA
GATCTCTTTTATTTTGGAAAAAGAGAACAACCCTCCGCTCAAGGTACCCACGAAAGAAGACCTCTTCAAG
ACTTGTAGTGTCCCTGGTACTCCCTCCAGCACCCCCGTGCTGTACACTCAGAATGTTGAGCCTGACTCTG
GAGAAGCAGAGCTGGACAGCAGAGACCTGGAAATGTCTCAGAAAGTCAGGCGGTCGTACAGTCGGCTACA
GAGCCTTGGTTGTGCCTCAACCTCCACCCCTGGCCGCCGATCCTTCTTTGGCTTTGAGGGACCTGACGAC
TTGCCTGGAGTCTCACCTGTCGTGTGTTCAAAGTTAATCGAGACCCCAAAGGTACCTGCAAAGGACTTGG
TTCCGGCTAGAACGAAGGACTTGGTTCCAGATAGTACGAAGGACTTGGTTCCGGCTAGAACGCTCCCTGG
AATCTCTCCCCCAGTTGTGAAAGAGAAACGAAAGAAGAAGGTTCCTGAAATCCTGGTGAGTGGGGCCAGA
CTTCTCTGACTCTTGGTGGGAAGGCAATGTCTGAGGTGTGGGTCTAGTGCTCTGGCCAACATGGCTGCTC
TTCCCTCCCACTCATGTGCCCTCATTTCTTTCCACCAGAAATCAGAGCTGGATAAGTGGGCTGTGGCCAT
GAATGCTGAATTTGAAGCTGCCGAGCAGTTTGAGCTTCTGATTGAAGGGGGAGCAGGAGGCGTCGACGGT
ATCGATCCTAAAGATCCAGCCAAACCTCCGGCCAAGGCACAAGTTGTGGGATGGCCACCGGTGAGATCAT
ACCGGAAGAACGTGATGGTTTCCTGCCAAAAATCAAGCGGTGGCCCGGAGGCGGCGGCGTTCGTGAAGAA
GCTTGATGTGAGCAAGGGCGAGGAGCTGTTCACCGGGGTGGTGCCCATCCTGGTCGAGCTGGACGGCGAC
GTAAACGGCCACAAGTTCAGCGTGTCCGGCGAGGGCGAGGGCGATGCCACCTACGGCAAGCTGACCCTGA
AGTTCATCTGCACCACCGGCAAGCTGCCCGTGCCCTGGCCCACCCTCGTGACCACCCTGACCTACGGCGT
GCAGTGCTTCAGCCGCTACCCCGACCACATGAAGCAGCACGACTTCTTCAAGTCCGCCATGCCCGAAGGC
TACGTCCAGGAGCGCACCATCTTCTTCAAGGACGACGGCAACTACAAGACCCGCGCCGAGGTGAAGTTCG
AGGGCGACACCCTGGTGAACCGCATCGAGCTGAAGGGCATCGACTTCAAGGAGGACGGCAACATCCTGGG
GCACAAGCTGGAGTACAACTACAACAGCCACAACGTCTATATCATGGCCGACAAGCAGAAGAACGGCATC
AAGGTGAACTTCAAGATCCGCCACAACATCGAGGACGGCAGCGTGCAGCTCGCCGACCACTACCAGCAGA
ACACCCCCATCGGCGACGGCCCCGTGCTGCTGCCCGACAACCACTACCTGAGCACCCAGTCCGCCCTGAG
CAAAGACCCCAACGAGAAGCGCGATCACATGGTCCTGCTGGAGTTCGTGACCGCCGCCGGGATCACTCTC
GGCATGGACGAGCTGTACAAGTAAGATATCGAATTCCGAAGTTCCTATTCTCTAGAAAGTATAGGAACTT
CAGGTCTGAAGAGGAGTTTACGTCCAGCCAAGCTAGCTTGGCTGCAGGTCGTCGAAATTCTACCGGGTAG
GGGAGGCGCTTTTCCCAAGGCAGTCTGGAGCATGCGCTTTAGCAGCCCCGCTGGGCACTTGGCGCTACAC
AAGTGGCCTCTGGCCTCGCACACATTCCACATCCACCGGTAGGCGCCAACCGGCTCCGTTCTTTGGTGGC
CCCTTCGCGCCACCTTCTACTCCTCCCCTAGTCAGGAAGTTCCCCCCCGCCCCGCAGCTCGCGTCGTGCA
GGACGTGACAAATGGAAGTAGCACGTCTCACTAGTCTCGTGCAGATGGACAGCACCGCTGAGCAATGGAA
GCGGGTAGGCCTTTGGGGCAGCGGCCAATAGCAGCTTTGCTCCTTCGCTTTCTGGGCTCAGAGGCTGGGA
AGGGGTGGGTCCGGGGGCGGGCTCAGGGGCGGGCTCAGGGGCGGGGCGGGCGCCCGAAGGTCCTCCGGAG
GCCCGGCATTCTGCACGCTTCAAAAGCGCACGTCTGCCGCGCTGTTCTCCTCTTCCTCATCTCCGGGCCT
TTCGACCTGCAGCCTGTTGACAATTAATCATCGGCATAGTATATCGGCATAGTATAATACGACAAGGTGA
GGAACTAAACCCATATGGCCACCATGGCCAAGCCTTTGTCTCAAGAAGAATCCACCCTCATTGAAAGAGC
AACGGCTACAATCAACAGCATCCCCATCTCTGAAGACTACAGCGTCGCCAGCGCAGCTCTCTCTAGCGAC
GGCCGCATCTTCACTGGTGTCAATGTATATCATTTTACTGGGGGACCTTGTGCAGAACTCGTGGTGCTGG
GCACTGCTGCTGCTGCGGCAGCTGGCAACCTGACTTGTATCGTCGCGATCGGAAATGAGAACAGGGGCAT
CTTGAGCCCCTGCGGACGGTGCCGACAGGTGCTTCTCGATCTGCATCCTGGGATCAAAGCCATAGTGAAG
GACAGTGATGGACAGCCGACGGCAGTTGGGATTCGTGAATTGCTGCCCTCTGGTTATGTGTGGGAGGGCT
AACCTGAGGGATCAATTCTCTAGAGCTCGCTGATCAGCCTCGACTGTGCCTTCTAGTTGCCAGCCATCTG
TTGTTTGCCCCTCCCCCGTGCCTTCCTTGACCCTGGAAGGTGCCACTCCCACTGTCCTTTCCTAATAAAA
TGAGGAAATTGCATCGCATTGTCTGAGTAGGTGTCATTCTATTCTGGGGGGTGGGGTGGGGCAGGACAGC
AAGGGGGAGGATTGGGAAGACAATAGCAGGCATGCTGGGGATGCGGTGGGCTCTATGGCTTCTGAGGCGG
AAAGAACCAGCTGGGGCTCGACTAGAGCTTGCGGAACCCTTCGAAGTTCCTATTCTCTAGAAAGTATAGG
AACTTCATCAGTCAGGTACATAATGGATCCGATGAACTGGGATGCCCGTCATTAACACGCATCACCTGGC
TGGCTCTCCCCTCTTCCTGTACATATTGCCTTTTGAGTAGAGCAGGATATGTGGGGTCCCTTTCACTAGC
CTTGTTACCCAGAAAGGTATTGCTGGCCTCTTGTTATATTGTGTCTCCTTGCCCTGGACTGTCTACCTCT
ACAGCGTTGGGGATGAGAATCCACTGCTCTGAACCGGAACTGTCAGAAACAGGGTTAGCCATGGGCTGTC
TCTGCTGTTGCATTCAGCCACCAACCAGCAGAGAGGTTTTGTGTTCTGCTTTGGTTCTGTAGAGTTGAGA
GATCTCAAAGACCAGGGAGACAGTTAAATGCTTGAGGGAGGATTTTTACATTGAGTCTCTGGAGTCCAGG
ATATGAACGGGAGGAAGCATAATTGGTTTTTAACACAGTGACTTATGTAGGAACTGGTCCGTGTCTGTGC
TCTGCTGTTGACATTGGTGAACGGGGTGCTGCTGCTTACAGCAAAGTGGGTACACTTGATAGCGTGGGCC
TCGGATGCACCAGTGTAAGCTTTATAGTCTCTGCTTTGACCTCTTTCCTCGCCCACATCTGTTTCTTTGA
ATACAAGCTGTGTGGCCTCAGCCCTAGACACCATGTCACCTCATCTCTCACCTACTAGACAGCTTTTGCT
GTGAGCTTAAAACTATTGCTCTCATGTGAGACCAACCATTCCTGGGGGTTGCTGGGAACAAAAGTGGATG
TATCATGGCTTCTAAGGTTCCTTCCTGCCTGCCACCTCTCAATCATGGTAAAAGCTGTGGTTTAAAGGCC
ATTGGCCTTCCAACCTTTACAGTTCACGAGAGCAGAAGCTGTGGGGAATGAGAGCTCAGGTAAGCTCCTG
CTCCACCAGGGATCCACTAGTTCTAGAGCGGCCGCCACCGCGGTGGAGCTCCAGCTTTTGTTCCCTTTAG
TGAGGGTTAATTTCGAGCTTGGCGTAATCATGGTCATAGCTGTTTCCTGTGTGAAATTGTTATCCGCTCA
CAATTCCACACAACATACGAGCCGGAAGCATAAAGTGTAAAGCCTGGGGTGCCTAATGAGTGAGCTAACT
CACATTAATTGCGTTGCGCTCACTGCCCGCTTTCCAGTCGGGAAACCTGTCGTGCCAGCTGCATTAATGA
ATCGGCCAACGCGCGGGGAGAGGCGGTTTGCGTATTGGGCGCTCTTCCGCTTCCTCGCTCACTGACTCGC
TGCGCTCGGTCGTTCGGCTGCGGCGAGCGGTATCAGCTCACTCAAAGGCGGTAATACGGTTATCCACAGA
ATCAGGGGATAACGCAGGAAAGAACATGTGAGCAAAAGGCCAGCAAAAGGCCAGGAACCGTAAAAAGGCC
GCGTTGCTGGCGTTTTTCCATAGGCTCCGCCCCCCTGACGAGCATCACAAAAATCGACGCTCAAGTCAGA
GGTGGCGAAACCCGACAGGACTATAAAGATACCAGGCGTTTCCCCCTGGAAGCTCCCTCGTGCGCTCTCC
TGTTCCGACCCTGCCGCTTACCGGATACCTGTCCGCCTTTCTCCCTTCGGGAAGCGTGGCGCTTTCTCAT
AGCTCACGCTGTAGGTATCTCAGTTCGGTGTAGGTCGTTCGCTCCAAGCTGGGCTGTGTGCACGAACCCC
CCGTTCAGCCCGACCGCTGCGCCTTATCCGGTAACTATCGTCTTGAGTCCAACCCGGTAAGACACGACTT
ATCGCCACTGGCAGCAGCCACTGGTAACAGGATTAGCAGAGCGAGGTATGTAGGCGGTGCTACAGAGTTC
TTGAAGTGGTGGCCTAACTACGGCTACACTAGAAGAACAGTATTTGGTATCTGCGCTCTGCTGAAGCCAG
TTACCTTCGGAAAAAGAGTTGGTAGCTCTTGATCCGGCAAACAAACCACCGCTGGTAGCGGTGGTTTTTT
TGTTTGCAAGCAGCAGATTACGCGCAGAAAAAAAGGATCTCAAGAAGATCCTTTGATCTTTTCTACGGGG
TCTGACGCTCAGTGGAACGAAAACTCACGTTAAGGGATTTTGGTCATGAGATTATCAAAAAGGATCTTCA
CCTAGATCCTTTTAAATTAAAAATGAAGTTTTAAATCAATCTAAAGTATATATGAGTAAACTTGGTCTGA
CAGTTACCAATGCTTAATCAGTGAGGCACCTATCTCAGCGATCTGTCTATTTCGTTCATCCATAGTTGCC
TGACTCCCCGTCGTGTAGATAACTACGATACGGGAGGGCTTACCATCTGGCCCCAGTGCTGCAATGATAC
CGCGAGACCCACGCTCACCGGCTCCAGATTTATCAGCAATAAACCAGCCAGCCGGAAGGGCCGAGCGCAG
AAGTGGTCCTGCAACTTTATCCGCCTCCATCCAGTCTATTAATTGTTGCCGGGAAGCTAGAGTAAGTAGT
TCGCCAGTTAATAGTTTGCGCAACGTTGTTGCCATTGCTACAGGCATCGTGGTGTCACGCTCGTCGTTTG
GTATGGCTTCATTCAGCTCCGGTTCCCAACGATCAAGGCGAGTTACATGATCCCCCATGTTGTGCAAAAA
AGCGGTTAGCTCCTTCGGTCCTCCGATCGTTGTCAGAAGTAAGTTGGCCGCAGTGTTATCACTCATGGTT
ATGGCAGCACTGCATAATTCTCTTACTGTCATGCCATCCGTAAGATGCTTTTCTGTGACTGGTGAGTACT
CAACCAAGTCATTCTGAGAATAGTGTATGCGGCGACCGAGTTGCTCTTGCCCGGCGTCAATACGGGATAA
TACCGCGCCACATAGCAGAACTTTAAAAGTGCTCATCATTGGAAAACGTTCTTCGGGGCGAAAACTCTCA
AGGATCTTACCGCTGTTGAGATCCAGTTCGATGTAACCCACTCGTGCACCCAACTGATCTTCAGCATCTT
TTACTTTCACCAGCGTTTCTGGGTGAGCAAAAACAGGAAGGCAAAATGCCGCAAAAAAGGGAATAAGGGC
GACACGGAAATGTTGAATACTCATACTCTTCCTTTTTCAATATTATTGAAGCATTTATCAGGGTTATTGT
CTCATGAGCGGATACATATTTGAATGTATTTAGAAAAATAAACAAATAGGGGTTCCGCGCACATTTCCCC
GAAAAGTGCCAC
